Addgene plasmid #216629: pNTI820
Purpose: cpTurboID (V5) for mammalian expression and lentivirus production
Depositing lab: Nicholas Ingolia. Depositing organization: University of California, Berkeley. Publication: Molecular recording of calcium signals via calcium-dependent proximity labeling. Kim JW, Yong AJH, Aisenberg EE, Lobel JH, Wang W, Dawson TM, Dawson VL, Gao R, Jan YN, Bateup HS, Ingolia NT. Nat Chem Biol. 2024 Jul;20(7):894-905. doi: 10.1038/s41589-024-01603-7. Epub 2024 Apr 24. PubMed 38658655.
Backbone
  Vector backbone: FUGW
  Backbone size w/o insert (bp): 9225
  Total vector size (bp): 10284
  Vector type: Mammalian Expression, Lentiviral
Growth in bacteria
  Bacterial resistance: Ampicillin, 100 μg/mL
  Growth temperature: 30°C
  Growth strain: NEB Stable
  Copy number: Unknown
Gene/Insert
  Gene/Insert name: cpTurboID
  Species: Synthetic
  Insert size (bp): 1059
  Tag / fusion protein: V5 (C terminal on insert)
Terms and licenses: Academic/Nonprofit Terms; Industry Terms: Not Available to Industry
How to cite: pNTI820 was a gift from Nicholas Ingolia (Addgene plasmid # 216629 ; http://n2t.net/addgene:216629 ; RRID:Addgene_216629)
