[The description below was written by a language model from this plasmid's Addgene catalogue record and pLannotate feature annotations shown in this document.]
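Description:
pNTI820 is a 10,284 bp lentiviral transfer and mammalian expression plasmid built on the FUGW backbone, carrying a synthetic circularly permuted TurboID (cpTurboID) biotin ligase with a C-terminal V5 tag. It is propagated in E. coli through a high-copy ColE1/pUC-type origin with ampicillin selection (AmpR under its own bla promoter). An f1 origin is also present. Outside the viral region, the backbone carries an SV40/EM7 promoter-driven BleoR cassette with an SV40 poly(A) signal, which could confer Zeocin resistance, although the record does not describe its use.

The viral portion has a CMV enhancer/promoter fused to a truncated HIV-1 5' LTR to drive genomic RNA production in packaging cells. This is followed by the Ψ packaging signal with a gag fragment, the RRE for Rev-dependent nuclear export, and the cPPT/CTS. The human ubiquitin C promoter then drives the roughly 1.06 kb insert. A WPRE downstream enhances transcript expression, and a truncated 3' LTR and a bGH poly(A) signal close the unit.

The automated annotation splits the insert into a miniTurbo-like fragment followed by a separate TurboID fragment. That pattern is consistent with a circular permutation in which the original N- and C-terminal portions of the enzyme are reordered. The annotation also calls a short Xpress-type epitope match just upstream of the coding region, but it does not mark the V5 tag listed in the catalogue entry.

The stated purpose is cpTurboID expression in mammalian cells, by transfection or lentiviral transduction. The associated work concerns calcium-dependent proximity labeling for recording calcium signals. The record does not state what specific role this construct plays in that work.
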