Features (pLannotate 1.2.2; 34 found; start..end, strand, type, name):
     17..605     -  rep_origin     ori: high-copy-number ColE1/pMB1/pBR322/pUC origin of replication
    776..1636    -  CDS            AmpR: β-lactamase; bla; confers resistance to ampicillin, carbenicillin, and related antibiotics
   1637..1741    -  promoter       AmpR promoter: bla
   1800..1852    -  misc_feature   bom (fragment): basis of mobility region from pBR322
   2007..2386    +  enhancer       CMV enhancer: human cytomegalovirus immediate early enhancer
   2387..2586    +  promoter       CMV promoter: human cytomegalovirus (CMV) immediate early promoter
   2604..2784    +  LTR            5' LTR (truncated): truncated 5' long terminal repeat (LTR) from HIV-1
   2831..2956    +  misc_feature   HIV-1 Ψ: packaging signal of human immunodeficiency virus type 1
   2940..3303    +  CDS            HIV-1 gag (fragment): gag protein from human immunodeficiency virus 1; gag
   3449..3682    +  misc_feature   RRE: The Rev response element (RRE) of HIV-1 allows for Rev-dependent mRNA export from the nucleus to the cytoplasm.
   4059..4159    +  CDS            Rev (fragment): human immunodeficiency virus 1 (HIV-1) Rev protein; rev; enhances nuclear export of unspliced and incompletely spliced viral mRNAs
   4209..4326    +  misc_feature   cPPT/CTS: central polypurine tract and central termination sequence of HIV-1
   4391..5602    +  promoter       UbC promoter: human ubiquitin C promoter
   5613..5631    -  misc_feature   MCS (fragment): pUC18/19 multiple cloning site
   5640..5663    +  CDS            Xpress™ tag: Xpress™ epitope tag, including an enterokinase recognition and cleavage site
   5670..6395    +  CDS            miniTurbo (fragment): N-terminally truncated mutant of the E. coli biotin ligase BioID engineered for improved catalytic efficiency (Branon et al., 2018)
   6420..6652    +  CDS            TurboID (fragment): mutant of the E. coli biotin ligase BioID engineered for improved catalytic efficiency (Branon et al., 2018)
   6721..6745    +  misc_feature   MCS (fragment): pBluescript multiple cloning site
   6745..7333    +  misc_feature   WPRE: woodchuck hepatitis virus posttranscriptional regulatory element
   7270..7851    +  CDS            nef (fragment): NEF_HV1H2 - Experimental evidence at protein level: Swiss-Prot protein existence level 1. Extracellular Nef protein targets CD4(+) T-lymphocytes for apoptosis by interacting with CXCR4 surface receptors. From Human immunodeficiency virus type 1 group M subtype B (isolate HXB2) (HIV-1).
   7858..8038    +  LTR            5' LTR (truncated): truncated 5' long terminal repeat (LTR) from HIV-1
   8070..8294    +  polyA_signal   bGH poly(A) signal: bovine growth hormone polyadenylation signal
   8298..8319    +  promoter       SV40 promoter (fragment): SV40 enhancer and early promoter
   8340..8768    +  rep_origin     f1 ori (sequence partly withheld): f1 bacteriophage origin of replication; arrow indicates direction of (+) strand synthesis
   8782..9111    +  promoter       SV40 promoter: SV40 enhancer and early promoter
   9159..9206    +  promoter       EM7 promoter: synthetic bacterial promoter&nbsp
   9225..9599    +  CDS            BleoR: antibiotic-binding protein; Sh ble from Streptoalloteichus hindustanus; confers resistance to bleomycin, phleomycin, and Zeocin™
   9609..9734    +  CDS            ble (fragment): BLE_KLEPN - Experimental evidence at protein level: Swiss-Prot protein existence level 1. Binding protein with a strong affinity to the bleomycin family of antibiotics. Binds to CL990; an antimitotic-antibiotic compound. From Klebsiella pneumoniae.
   9729..9850    +  polyA_signal   SV40 poly(A) signal: SV40 polyadenylation signal
   9923..9939    -  protein_bind   lac operator: The lac repressor binds to the lac operator to inhibit transcription in E. coli. This inhibition can be relieved by adding lactose or isopropyl-β-D-thiogalactopyranoside (IPTG). lac repressor encoded by lacI
   9947..9977    -  promoter       lac promoter: promoter for the E. coli lac operon
   9992..10013   -  protein_bind   CAP binding site: CAP binding activates transcription in the presence of cAMP. E. coli catabolite activator protein
  10026..10118   -  CDS            lacI (fragment): lac repressor; lacI; The lac repressor binds to the lac operator to inhibit transcription in E. coli. This inhibition can be relieved by adding lactose or isopropyl-β-D-thiogalactopyranoside (IPTG).
  10120..10253   -  rep_origin     RSF ori (fragment): Plasmids containing the RSF 1030 origin of replication can be propagated in E. coli cells that contain additional plasmids with compatible origins.
>Addgene plasmid #216629 | pNTI820 | addgene full sequence | sequence record 429977 | Addgene NGS Result
CCGCGTTGCTGGCGTTTTTCCATAGGCTCCGCCCCCCTGACGAGCATCACAAAAATCGACGCTCAAGTCA
GAGGTGGCGAAACCCGACAGGACTATAAAGATACCAGGCGTTTCCCCCTGGAAGCTCCCTCGTGCGCTCT
CCTGTTCCGACCCTGCCGCTTACCGGATACCTGTCCGCCTTTCTCCCTTCGGGAAGCGTGGCGCTTTCTC
ATAGCTCACGCTGTAGGTATCTCAGTTCGGTGTAGGTCGTTCGCTCCAAGCTGGGCTGTGTGCACGAACC
CCCCGTTCAGCCCGACCGCTGCGCCTTATCCGGTAACTATCGTCTTGAGTCCAACCCGGTAAGACACGAC
TTATCGCCACTGGCAGCAGCCACTGGTAACAGGATTAGCAGAGCGAGGTATGTAGGCGGTGCTACAGAGT
TCTTGAAGTGGTGGCCTAACTACGGCTACACTAGAAGAACAGTATTTGGTATCTGCGCTCTGCTGAAGCC
AGTTACCTTCGGAAAAAGAGTTGGTAGCTCTTGATCCGGCAAACAAACCACCGCTGGTAGCGGTGGTTTT
TTTGTTTGCAAGCAGCAGATTACGCGCAGAAAAAAAGGATCTCAAGAAGATCCTTTGATCTTTTCTACGG
GGTCTGACGCTCAGTGGAACGAAAACTCACGTTAAGGGATTTTGGTCATGAGATTATCAAAAAGGATCTT
CACCTAGATCCTTTTAAATTAAAAATGAAGTTTTAAATCAATCTAAAGTATATATGAGTAAACTTGGTCT
GACAGTTACCAATGCTTAATCAGTGAGGCACCTATCTCAGCGATCTGTCTATTTCGTTCATCCATAGTTG
CCTGACTCCCCGTCGTGTAGATAACTACGATACGGGAGGGCTTACCATCTGGCCCCAGTGCTGCAATGAT
ACCGCGAGACCCACGCTCACCGGCTCCAGATTTATCAGCAATAAACCAGCCAGCCGGAAGGGCCGAGCGC
AGAAGTGGTCCTGCAACTTTATCCGCCTCCATCCAGTCTATTAATTGTTGCCGGGAAGCTAGAGTAAGTA
GTTCGCCAGTTAATAGTTTGCGCAACGTTGTTGCCATTGCTACAGGCATCGTGGTGTCACGCTCGTCGTT
TGGTATGGCTTCATTCAGCTCCGGTTCCCAACGATCAAGGCGAGTTACATGATCCCCCATGTTGTGCAAA
AAAGCGGTTAGCTCCTTCGGTCCTCCGATCGTTGTCAGAAGTAAGTTGGCCGCAGTGTTATCACTCATGG
TTATGGCAGCACTGCATAATTCTCTTACTGTCATGCCATCCGTAAGATGCTTTTCTGTGACTGGTGAGTA
CTCAACCAAGTCATTCTGAGAATAGTGTATGCGGCGACCGAGTTGCTCTTGCCCGGCGTCAATACGGGAT
AATACCGCGCCACATAGCAGAACTTTAAAAGTGCTCATCATTGGAAAACGTTCTTCGGGGCGAAAACTCT
CAAGGATCTTACCGCTGTTGAGATCCAGTTCGATGTAACCCACTCGTGCACCCAACTGATCTTCAGCATC
TTTTACTTTCACCAGCGTTTCTGGGTGAGCAAAAACAGGAAGGCAAAATGCCGCAAAAAAGGGAATAAGG
GCGACACGGAAATGTTGAATACTCATACTCTTCCTTTTTCAATATTATTGAAGCATTTATCAGGGTTATT
GTCTCATGAGCGGATACATATTTGAATGTATTTAGAAAAATAAACAAATAGGGGTTCCGCGCACATTTCC
CCGAAAAGTGCCACCTGACGTCGACGGATCGGGAGATCTCCCGATCCCCTATGGTGCACTCTCAGTACAA
TCTGCTCTGATGCCGCATAGTTAAGCCAGTATCTGCTCCCTGCTTGTGTGTTGGAGGTCGCTGAGTAGTG
CGCGAGCAAAATTTAAGCTACAACAAGGCAAGGCTTGACCGACAATTGCATGAAGAATCTGCTTAGGGTT
AGGCGTTTTGCGCTGCTTCGCGATGTACGGGCCAGATATACGCGTTGACATTGATTATTGACTAGTTATT
AATAGTAATCAATTACGGGGTCATTAGTTCATAGCCCATATATGGAGTTCCGCGTTACATAACTTACGGT
AAATGGCCCGCCTGGCTGACCGCCCAACGACCCCCGCCCATTGACGTCAATAATGACGTATGTTCCCATA
GTAACGCCAATAGGGACTTTCCATTGACGTCAATGGGTGGAGTATTTACGGTAAACTGCCCACTTGGCAG
TACATCAAGTGTATCATATGCCAAGTACGCCCCCTATTGACGTCAATGACGGTAAATGGCCCGCCTGGCA
TTATGCCCAGTACATGACCTTATGGGACTTTCCTACTTGGCAGTACATCTACGTATTAGTCATCGCTATT
ACCATGGTGATGCGGTTTTGGCAGTACATCAATGGGCGTGGATAGCGGTTTGACTCACGGGGATTTCCAA
GTCTCCACCCCATTGACGTCAATGGGAGTTTGTTTTGGCACCAAAATCAACGGGACTTTCCAAAATGTCG
TAACAACTCCGCCCCATTGACGCAAATGGGCGGTAGGCGTGTACGGTGGGAGGTCTATATAAGCAGCGCG
TTTTGCCTGTACTGGGTCTCTCTGGTTAGACCAGATCTGAGCCTGGGAGCTCTCTGGCTAACTAGGGAAC
CCACTGCTTAAGCCTCAATAAAGCTTGCCTTGAGTGCTTCAAGTAGTGTGTGCCCGTCTGTTGTGTGACT
CTGGTAACTAGAGATCCCTCAGACCCTTTTAGTCAGTGTGGAAAATCTCTAGCAGTGGCGCCCGAACAGG
GACTTGAAAGCGAAAGGGAAACCAGAGGAGCTCTCTCGACGCAGGACTCGGCTTGCTGAAGCGCGCACGG
CAAGAGGCGAGGGGCGGCGACTGGTGAGTACGCCAAAAATTTTGACTAGCGGAGGCTAGAAGGAGAGAGA
TGGGTGCGAGAGCGTCAGTATTAAGCGGGGGAGAATTAGATCGCGATGGGAAAAAATTCGGTTAAGGCCA
GGGGGAAAGAAAAAATATAAATTAAAACATATAGTATGGGCAAGCAGGGAGCTAGAACGATTCGCAGTTA
ATCCTGGCCTGTTAGAAACATCAGAAGGCTGTAGACAAATACTGGGACAGCTACAACCATCCCTTCAGAC
AGGATCAGAAGAACTTAGATCATTATATAATACAGTAGCAACCCTCTATTGTGTGCATCAAAGGATAGAG
ATAAAAGACACCAAGGAAGCTTTAGACAAGATAGAGGAAGAGCAAAACAAAAGTAAGACCACCGCACAGC
AAGCGGCCGCTGATCTTCAGACCTGGAGGAGGAGATATGAGGGACAATTGGAGAAGTGAATTATATAAAT
ATAAAGTAGTAAAAATTGAACCATTAGGAGTAGCACCCACCAAGGCAAAGAGAAGAGTGGTGCAGAGAGA
AAAAAGAGCAGTGGGAATAGGAGCTTTGTTCCTTGGGTTCTTGGGAGCAGCAGGAAGCACTATGGGCGCA
GCGTCAATGACGCTGACGGTACAGGCCAGACAATTATTGTCTGGTATAGTGCAGCAGCAGAACAATTTGC
TGAGGGCTATTGAGGCGCAACAGCATCTGTTGCAACTCACAGTCTGGGGCATCAAGCAGCTCCAGGCAAG
AATCCTGGCTGTGGAAAGATACCTAAAGGATCAACAGCTCCTGGGGATTTGGGGTTGCTCTGGAAAACTC
ATTTGCACCACTGCTGTGCCTTGGAATGCTAGTTGGAGTAATAAATCTCTGGAACAGATTTGGAATCACA
CGACCTGGATGGAGTGGGACAGAGAAATTAACAATTACACAAGCTTAATACACTCCTTAATTGAAGAATC
GCAAAACCAGCAAGAAAAGAATGAACAAGAATTATTGGAATTAGATAAATGGGCAAGTTTGTGGAATTGG
TTTAACATAACAAATTGGCTGTGGTATATAAAATTATTCATAATGATAGTAGGAGGCTTGGTAGGTTTAA
GAATAGTTTTTGCTGTACTTTCTATAGTGAATAGAGTTAGGCAGGGATATTCACCATTATCGTTTCAGAC
CCACCTCCCAACCCCGAGGGGACCCGACAGGCCCGAAGGAATAGAAGAAGAAGGTGGAGAGAGAGACAGA
GACAGATCCATTCGATTAGTGAACGGATCGGCACTGCGTGCGCCAATTCTGCAGACAAATGGCAGTATTC
ATCCACAATTTTAAAAGAAAAGGGGGGATTGGGGGGTACAGTGCAGGGGAAAGAATAGTAGACATAATAG
CAACAGACATACAAACTAAAGAATTACAAAAACAAATTACAAAAATTCAAAATTTTCGGGTTTATTACAG
GGACAGCAGAGATCCAGTTTGGTTAATTAACCCGTGTCGGCTCCAGATCTGGCCTCCGCGCCGGGTTTTG
GCGCCTCCCGCGGGCGCCCCCCTCCTCACGGCGAGCGCTGCCACGTCAGACGAAGGGCGCAGCGAGCGTC
CTGATCCTTCCGCCCGGACGCTCAGGACAGCGGCCCGCTGCTCATAAGACTCGGCCTTAGAACCCCAGTA
TCAGCAGAAGGACATTTTAGGACGGGACTTGGGTGACTCTAGGGCACTGGTTTTCTTTCCAGAGAGCGGA
ACAGGCGAGGAAAAGTAGTCCCTTCTCGGCGATTCTGCGGAGGGATCTCCGTGGGGCGGTGAACGCCGAT
GATTATATAAGGACGCGCCGGGTGTGGCACAGCTAGTTCCGTCGCAGCCGGGATTTGGGTCGCGGTTCTT
GTTTGTGGATCGCTGTGATCGTCACTTGGTGAGTAGCGGGCTGCTGGGCTGGCCGGGGCTTTCGTGGCCG
CCGGGCCGCTCGGTGGGACGGAAGCGTGTGGAGAGACCGCCAAGGGCTGTAGTCTGGGTCCGCGAGCAAG
GTTGCCCTGAACTGGGGGTTGGGGGGAGCGCAGCAAAATGGCGGCTGTTCCCGAGTCTTGAATGGAAGAC
GCTTGTGAGGCGGGCTGTGAGGTCGTTGAAACAAGGTGGGGGGCATGGTGGGCGGCAAGAACCCAAGGTC
TTGAGGCCTTCGCTAATGCGGGAAAGCTCTTATTCGGGTGAGATGGGCTGGGGCACCATCTGGGGACCCT
GACGTGAAGTTTGTCACTGACTGGAGAACTCGGTTTGTCGTCTGTTGCGGGGGCGGCAGTTATGGCGGTG
CCGTTGGGCAGTGCACCCGTACCTTTGGGAGCGCGCGCCCTCGTCGTGTCGTGACGTCACCCGTTCTGTT
GGCTTATAATGCAGGGTGGGGCCACCTGCCGGTAGGTGTGCGGTAGGCTTTTCTCCGTCGCAGGACGCAG
GGTTCGGGCCTAGGGTAGGCTCTCCTGAATCGACAGGCGCCGGACCTCTGGTGAGGGGAGGGATAAGTGA
GGCGTCAGTTTCTTTGGTCGGTTTTATGTACCTATCTTCTTAAGTAGCTGAAGCTCCGGTTTTGAACTAT
GCGCTCGGGGTTGGCGAGTGTGTTTTGTGAAGTTTTTTAGGCACCTTTTGAAATGTAATCATTTGGGTCA
ATATGTAATTTTCAGTGTTAGACTAGTAAATTGTCCGCTAAATTCTGGCCGTTTTTGGCTTTTTTGTTAG
ACGAAGCTTGGGCTGCAGGTCGACTCTAGAGCCACCATGGATCTGTACGACGATGACGATAAGCTCGAGG
GGAGCGTGGCAGTCCTGCCTGTGGTCGACTCCACCAATCAGTACCTGCTGGATCGAATCGGCGAGCTGAA
GAGTGGGGATGCTTGCATTGCAGAATATCAGCAGGCAGGGAGAGGAAGCAGAGGGAGGAAATGGTTCTCT
CCTTTTGGAGCTAACCTGTACCTGAGTATGTTTTGGCGCCTGAAGCGGGGACCAGCAGCAATCGGCCTGG
GCCCGGTCATCGGAATTGTCATGGCAGAAGCGCTGCGAAAGCTGGGAGCAGACAAGGTGCGAGTCAAATG
GCCCAATGACCTGTATCTGCAGGATAGAAAGCTGGCAGGCATCCTGGTGGAGCTGGCCGGAATAACAGGC
GATGCTGCACAGATCGTCATTGGCGCCGGGATTAACGTGGCTATGAGGCGCGTGGAGGAAAGCGTGGTCA
ATCAGGGCTGGATCACACTGCAGGAAGCAGGGATTAACCTGGACAGGAATACTCTGGCCGCTACGCTGAT
CCGAGAGCTGCGGGCAGCCCTGGAACTGTTCGAGCAGGAAGGCCTGGCTCCATATCTGCCACGGTGGGAG
AAGCTGGATAACTTCATCAATAGACCCGTGAAGCTGATCATTGGGGACAAAGAGATTTTCGGGATTAGCC
GGGGGATTGATAAACAGGGAGCCCTGCTGCTGGAACAGGACGGAGTTATCAAACCCTGGATGGGCGGAGA
AATCAGTCTGCGGTCTGCCGAAAAGCTGCAGGGCGGTACCGGAGGGAGCAAAGACAATACTGTGCCTCTG
AAGCTGATCGCTCTCCTGGCTAATGGCGAGTTCCATAGTGGCGAACAGCTGGGAGAAACCCTGGGCATGT
CCAGGGCCGCTATCAACAAGCACATTCAGACTCTGCGCGACTGGGGCGTGGACGTGTTCACCGTGCCCGG
AAAGGGCTACTCTCTGCCCGAGCCTATCCCGCTGCTGAACGCTAAACAGATTCTGGGACAGCTGGACGGC
GGCAAGCCCATCCCCAACCCCCTGCTGGGCCTGGACAGCACCTGAGGATCCACCGGTGCTAGCAGTTAAC
GAATTCGATATCAAGCTTATCGATAATCAACCTCTGGATTACAAAATTTGTGAAAGATTGACTGGTATTC
TTAACTATGTTGCTCCTTTTACGCTATGTGGATACGCTGCTTTAATGCCTTTGTATCATGCTATTGCTTC
CCGTATGGCTTTCATTTTCTCCTCCTTGTATAAATCCTGGTTGCTGTCTCTTTATGAGGAGTTGTGGCCC
GTTGTCAGGCAACGTGGCGTGGTGTGCACTGTGTTTGCTGACGCAACCCCCACTGGTTGGGGCATTGCCA
CCACCTGTCAGCTCCTTTCCGGGACTTTCGCTTTCCCCCTCCCTATTGCCACGGCGGAACTCATCGCCGC
CTGCCTTGCCCGCTGCTGGACAGGGGCTCGGCTGTTGGGCACTGACAATTCCGTGGTGTTGTCGGGGAAA
TCATCGTCCTTTCCTTGGCTGCTCGCCTGTGTTGCCACCTGGATTCTGCGCGGGACGTCCTTCTGCTACG
TCCCTTCGGCCCTCAATCCAGCGGACCTTCCTTCCCGCGGCCTGCTGCCGGCTCTGCGGCCTCTTCCGCG
TCTTCGCCTTCGCCCTCAGACGAGTCGGATCTCCCTTTGGGCCGCCTCCCCGCATCGATACCGTCGACCT
CGAGACCTAGAAAAACATGGAGCAATCACAAGTAGCAATACAGCAGCTACCAATGCTGATTGTGCCTGGC
TAGAAGCACAAGAGGAGGAGGAGGTGGGTTTTCCAGTCACACCTCAGGTACCTTTAAGACCAATGACTTA
CAAGGCAGCTGTAGATCTTAGCCACTTTTTAAAAGAAAAGGGGGGACTGGAAGGGCTAATTCACTCCCAA
CGAAGACAAGATATCCTTGATCTGTGGATCTACCACACACAAGGCTACTTCCCTGATTGGCAGAACTACA
CACCAGGGCCAGGGATCAGATATCCACTGACCTTTGGATGGTGCTACAAGCTAGTACCAGTTGAGCAAGA
GAAGGTAGAAGAAGCCAATGAAGGAGAGAACACCCGCTTGTTACACCCTGTGAGCCTGCATGGGATGGAT
GACCCGGAGAGAGAAGTATTAGAGTGGAGGTTTGACAGCCGCCTAGCATTTCATCACATGGCCCGAGAGC
TGCATCCGGACTGTACTGGGTCTCTCTGGTTAGACCAGATCTGAGCCTGGGAGCTCTCTGGCTAACTAGG
GAACCCACTGCTTAAGCCTCAATAAAGCTTGCCTTGAGTGCTTCAAGTAGTGTGTGCCCGTCTGTTGTGT
GACTCTGGTAACTAGAGATCCCTCAGACCCTTTTAGTCAGTGTGGAAAATCTCTAGCAGGGCCCGTTTAA
ACCCGCTGATCAGCCTCGACTGTGCCTTCTAGTTGCCAGCCATCTGTTGTTTGCCCCTCCCCCGTGCCTT
CCTTGACCCTGGAAGGTGCCACTCCCACTGTCCTTTCCTAATAAAATGAGGAAATTGCATCGCATTGTCT
GAGTAGGTGTCATTCTATTCTGGGGGGTGGGGTGGGGCAGGACAGCAAGGGGGAGGATTGGGAAGACAAT
AGCAGGCATGCTGGGGATGCGGTGGGCTCTATGGCTTCTGAGGCGGAAAGAACCAGCTGGGGCTCTAGGG
GGTATCCCC
[124 nt withheld, positions 8340-8463]
C
[91 nt withheld, positions 8465-8555]
A
[49 nt withheld, positions 8557-8605]
CCTTTGACGTTGGAGTCCACGTTCTTT
[37 nt withheld, positions 8633-8669]
ACCCTATCTCGGTCTATTCTTTTGATTTATAAGGGATTTTGCCGATTTCGGCCTATTGGTTAAAAAATGA
GCTGATTTAACAAAAATTTAACGCGAATTAATTCTGTGGAATGTGTGTCAGTTAGGGTGTGGAAAGTCCC
CAGGCTCCCCAGCAGGCAGAAGTATGCAAAGCATGCATCTCAATTAGTCAGCAACCAGGTGTGGAAAGTC
CCCAGGCTCCCCAGCAGGCAGAAGTATGCAAAGCATGCATCTCAATTAGTCAGCAACCATAGTCCCGCCC
CTAACTCCGCCCATCCCGCCCCTAACTCCGCCCAGTTCCGCCCATTCTCCGCCCCATGGCTGACTAATTT
TTTTTATTTATGCAGAGGCCGAGGCCGCCTCTGCCTCTGAGCTATTCCAGAAGTAGTGAGGAGGCTTTTT
TGGAGGCCTAGGCTTTTGCAAAAAGCTCCCGGGAGCTTGTATATCCATTTTCGGATCTGATCAGCACGTG
TTGACAATTAATCATCGGCATAGTATATCGGCATAGTATAATACGACAAGGTGAGGAACTAAACCATGGC
CAAGTTGACCAGTGCCGTTCCGGTGCTCACCGCGCGCGACGTCGCCGGAGCGGTCGAGTTCTGGACCGAC
CGGCTCGGGTTCTCCCGGGACTTCGTGGAGGACGACTTCGCCGGTGTGGTCCGGGACGACGTGACCCTGT
TCATCAGCGCGGTCCAGGACCAGGTGGTGCCGGACAACACCCTGGCCTGGGTGTGGGTGCGCGGCCTGGA
CGAGCTGTACGCCGAGTGGTCGGAGGTCGTGTCCACGAACTTCCGGGACGCCTCCGGGCCGGCCATGACC
GAGATCGGCGAGCAGCCGTGGGGGCGGGAGTTCGCCCTGCGCGACCCGGCCGGCAACTGCGTGCACTTCG
TGGCCGAGGAGCAGGACTGACACGTGCTACGAGATTTCGATTCCACCGCCGCCTTCTATGAAAGGTTGGG
CTTCGGAATCGTTTTCCGGGACGCCGGCTGGATGATCCTCCAGCGCGGGGATCTCATGCTGGAGTTCTTC
GCCCACCCCAACTTGTTTATTGCAGCTTATAATGGTTACAAATAAAGCAATAGCATCACAAATTTCACAA
ATAAAGCATTTTTTTCACTGCATTCTAGTTGTGGTTTGTCCAAACTCATCAATGTATCTTATCATGTCTG
TATACCGTCGACCTCTAGCTAGAGCTTGGCGTAATCATGGTCATAGCTGTTTCCTGTGTGAAATTGTTAT
CCGCTCACAATTCCACACAACATACGAGCCGGAAGCATAAAGTGTAAAGCCTGGGGTGCCTAATGAGTGA
GCTAACTCACATTAATTGCGTTGCGCTCACTGCCCGCTTTCCAGTCGGGAAACCTGTCGTGCCAGCTGCA
TTAATGAATCGGCCAACGCGCGGGGAGAGGCGGTTTGCGTATTGGGCGCTCTTCCGCTTCCTCGCTCACT
GACTCGCTGCGCTCGGTCGTTCGGCTGCGGCGAGCGGTATCAGCTCACTCAAAGGCGGTAATACGGTTAT
CCACAGAATCAGGGGATAACGCAGGAAAGAACATGTGAGCAAAAGGCCAGCAAAAGGCCAGGAACCGTAA
AAAGG
